Addgene plasmid #59987: Eef1a-1955/-1>nls::Cas9::nls
Purpose: Eef1a (EF1alpha) promoter driving nls::Cas9::nls
Depositing lab: Lionel Christiaen. Depositing organization: New York University. Publication: Tissue-specific genome editing in Ciona embryos by CRISPR/Cas9. Stolfi A, Gandhi S, Salek F, Christiaen L. Development. 2014 Nov;141(21):4115-20. doi: 10.1242/dev.114488. PubMed 25336740.
Backbone
  Vector backbone: pCESAx
  Vector type: CRISPR
Growth in bacteria
  Bacterial resistance: Ampicillin, 100 μg/mL
  Growth temperature: 37°C
  Growth strain: Top10
  Copy number: Unknown
Gene/Insert
  Gene/Insert name: nls::Cas9::nls (alt name: Cas9; SpCas9, humanized)
  Species: Streptococcus pyogenes
  Mutation: Reverted mutations from dCas9 to wiltdtype
  Promoter: Ciinte.Eef1a (EF1alpha) -1955/-1
  Cloning method: Restriction Enzyme; 5′ cloning site NotI (not destroyed); 3′ cloning site EcoR1 (not destroyed)
  Sequencing primers: 5′ gttagtactggttaggcgtttg; 3′ GGATTTCCTTACGCGAAATACG
Terms and licenses: Academic/Nonprofit Terms; Industry Terms: Not Available to Industry
Depositor comments: Modified from Qi, L. S., Larson, M. H., Gilbert, L. a, Doudna, J. a, Weissman, J. S., Arkin, A. P. and Lim, W. a (2013). Repurposing CRISPR as an RNA-guided platform for sequence-specific control of gene expression. Cell 152, 1173–83.
How to cite: Eef1a-1955/-1>nls::Cas9::nls was a gift from Lionel Christiaen (Addgene plasmid # 59987 ; http://n2t.net/addgene:59987 ; RRID:Addgene_59987)
