[The description below was written by a language model from this plasmid's Addgene catalogue record and pLannotate feature annotations shown in this document.]
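Description:
Eef1a-1955/-1>nls::Cas9::nls is an 8.7 kb CRISPR expression plasmid built on the pCESAx backbone for genome editing in embryos of the tunicate Ciona. It is propagated in E. coli through a high-copy ColE1/pUC-type origin and selected with ampicillin via a β-lactamase gene under its own bla promoter. No marker for selection in the animal host is annotated, which fits transient expression rather than stable selection, although the record does not state how the DNA is delivered.

The payload is a humanized Streptococcus pyogenes Cas9 coding sequence flanked at both ends by nuclear localization signals. It was inserted between NotI and EcoRI sites, both of which were retained. According to the depositor, the gene was derived from a previously published catalytically dead dCas9, with the inactivating mutations reverted to wild type, so the encoded protein is an active nuclease. Expression is driven by the Ciona intestinalis Eef1a (EF1alpha) upstream region spanning positions -1955 to -1. This promoter is not picked up in the automated feature table, but it corresponds in position to the unannotated stretch preceding the Cas9 open reading frame. Downstream of Cas9 lie a short lacY fragment, most likely a remnant of the backbone's earlier reporter cassette, and an SV40 polyadenylation signal that terminates the transcript. A T7 promoter and a small lacI fragment are also backbone remnants.

No guide RNA cassette is annotated, so the plasmid supplies only the nuclease and would need to be paired with a separate sgRNA source. Within the associated work on tissue-specific genome editing in Ciona, the promoter is the element that would be exchanged to change where Cas9 is expressed.
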