Features (pLannotate 1.2.2; 8 found; start..end, strand, type, name):
   2015..6115    +  CDS            cas9: CAS9_STRP1 - Also known as csn1 From Streptococcus pyogenes serotype M1.
   6263..6475    +  CDS            lacY (fragment): LACY_ECOLI - Experimental evidence at protein level: Swiss-Prot protein existence level 1. Responsible for transport of beta-galactosides into the cell, with the concomitant import of a proton (symport system). Can transport lactose, melibiose, lactulose or the analog methyl-1-thio-beta,D- galactopyranoside (TMG), but not sucrose or fructose (PubMed:1848449, PubMed:18177889, PubMed:22106930). The substrate specificity is directed toward the galactopyranosyl moiety of the substrate (PubMed:22106930). From Escherichia coli (strain K12).
   6475..6609    +  polyA_signal   SV40 poly(A) signal: SV40 polyadenylation signal
   6646..6664    -  promoter       T7 promoter: promoter for bacteriophage T7 RNA polymerase
   6686..6739    -  CDS            lacI (fragment): lac repressor; lacI; The lac repressor binds to the lac operator to inhibit transcription in E. coli. This inhibition can be relieved by adding lactose or isopropyl-β-D-thiogalactopyranoside (IPTG).
   6922..7510    -  rep_origin     ori: high-copy-number ColE1/pMB1/pBR322/pUC origin of replication
   7681..8541    -  CDS            AmpR: β-lactamase; bla; confers resistance to ampicillin, carbenicillin, and related antibiotics
   8542..8646    -  promoter       AmpR promoter: bla
>Addgene plasmid #59987 | Eef1a-1955/-1>nls::Cas9::nls | depositor full sequence | sequence record 95666 | Full sequence
GGCGCGCCGTGACGGGAAAACGATAGTCGTTATAACACGAGTATTCATACACCTCGTGCGAGCTTACGAG
CTACCGTATATGTTACTTTGTGGGCGAATAAAGGTTTTATAAATATAACATTGGTTTTATAAATAAAACA
ACGCCATTTTAAAGTCGGTTACATAATTCTGTAACTAGTTCAAATTGAACGGTAAACGTAAATAAAAACC
TTGACCGTCTTACCCAATTATATAAAAACACTTTGAACGCTTTTTAAGATGGAAGGGTATGGCCATGCCT
AGATAATTCTGTGGACCATCTCACCCCAACCTATTACAGAACGGTCGTAATAATGAAAATGGATACCATT
TTAGGCATATAGACTGGTTCCTCTACTTTCTAGAAACGTAAGCAGTATACACAGAAAAAATGAAGTGTGT
TTCTGTGCAAATTAAACCGTTCTAAATTCATAGCCGACTGAATTTCTAATTAGGTGCTGAATGGCTGACC
TAGATTTATTGTTAAGTTTAGCACCAAATCTGAGCCAGCGATAAGCAGTCTAATTAAATTGGCTGCTGGC
GATAAAATAGGTCATCCTGAAAAATCGTTTGCGCCTTTATTTAAAATATAGTAGAGTGGGGAAAGACGGG
ACATCTTATCGTTCTATTTTCTCGTCCCATTTCGTAGTAAACAAAGAACATTCAAAAAATATAAAACCAT
AACTTCAAAACTTCAATAGACCGTTGTCAACTGTTTAAAACACAATAAGAGAATTTGGATATTATGTGCT
AAAGGTGTCCCATCTCCCCCCACCCTACTATATCTGTTTATAGTTCTGTGGGGTAAGATGAGATACCGTT
AACACCTAAACATTTTTACTTTAAACAATCAACCACGTTTTTTATAGTCGTAATGGACATGTGGTTACAT
AATTCTGAAAATATTTTTTGCCCCCGACCAAAAGACGCGAAGAGTAAAAACATGTCTCAGCTTATATTCC
CCACATAAATATATTTTTGTACTGTTTGGTGAATTTATAAACTTATATTACCATGCATATACGTTATGTT
ACTGGTATTTTCTCAGTAGGCAAATTCATTTGTCCACGTTTTATAGGTTTTCAATATTTATGATTTTTAA
AATGCTAAAAATGTGGGAGGGGGGTTGAAAGTACAATACAAACACACAAAACAACTCAAACTAAAGATTT
ATAGTTATGCTAATTCACCTACACAATATAACAAGATGTGTAATGCAACCATGTGTTTATGATGAGCGCT
AACATATTTTGTAACCACTCAAATTCCCCGCCACACGAGGATAATGAATAGGTGACTCTGTAGTCTGTAC
ATCTTAGACTGAAATAAAGATTATAAATCTACGAAATAAAATAATTTCTGCTCACTGATTATACTTCTGT
TTTATAGATTAGAAACCGTTTCTAATAAATGACCTAATTCGCTATACACACACGCTGTGCGCGAGATAAT
CATTCTCGCACCCCGTTTATTGTGTTAAAATTGCCGCCTAGATTCACAAAGCGTGACGGCTAGAGCCAGC
AACGTGTCGCCTTCAATTACGCAACATCCGGGTTGCGCAATTCTGGATATAAAAGAACTAACAAAGATGA
CGTAGCTACCTTTTTCAGTTCAGACTTACGAAAGACTCACGTGTCGGCGGTCTACTTGTCCTTTTCGAGC
TGTGGCAATTTGGTGAGTGGTTCTATCTTTTATCTGAGTACATCTCTAAGGAATTATAGTTTGATTAGTT
AAATTTTTATTGTTAGGAAAGATGAAATCATTAGGTTTTACTTAGTTTAAGTATGTTAGTACTGGTTAGG
CGTTTGAATTACTGAAAAACTCAGTTCGTTAACTGTAGTAGTTCTGGTAGCTTAGCAAGTATACCCTGTA
TACGCCTTTTGGCTTTTTAACAATAACTTAAACTTATTTTACAGCAAATTTCTGTGCATTCGGTTAACCC
CAACCTTCCAAAGCGGCCGCAACCATGGCTAGCCCCAAAAAGAAGAGGAAAGTGGACAAGAAGTATTCTA
TCGGACTGGACATCGGGACTAATAGCGTCGGGTGGGCCGTGATCACTGACGAGTACAAGGTGCCCTCTAA
GAAGTTCAAGGTGCTCGGGAACACCGACCGGCATTCCATCAAGAAAAATCTGATCGGAGCTCTCCTCTTT
GATTCAGGGGAGACCGCTGAAGCAACCCGCCTCAAGCGGACTGCTAGACGGCGGTACACCAGGAGGAAGA
ACCGGATTTGTTACCTTCAAGAGATATTCTCCAACGAAATGGCAAAGGTCGACGACAGCTTCTTCCATAG
GCTGGAAGAATCATTCCTCGTGGAAGAGGATAAGAAGCATGAACGGCATCCCATCTTCGGTAATATCGTC
GACGAGGTGGCCTATCACGAGAAATACCCAACCATCTACCATCTTCGCAAAAAGCTGGTGGACTCAACCG
ACAAGGCAGACCTCCGGCTTATCTACCTGGCCCTGGCCCACATGATCAAGTTCAGAGGCCACTTCCTGAT
CGAGGGCGACCTCAATCCTGACAATAGCGATGTGGATAAACTGTTCATCCAGCTGGTGCAGACTTACAAC
CAGCTCTTTGAAGAGAACCCCATCAATGCAAGCGGAGTCGATGCCAAGGCCATTCTGTCAGCCCGGCTGT
CAAAGAGCCGCAGACTTGAGAATCTTATCGCTCAGCTGCCGGGTGAAAAGAAAAATGGACTGTTCGGGAA
CCTGATTGCTCTTTCACTTGGGCTGACTCCCAATTTCAAGTCTAATTTCGACCTGGCAGAGGATGCCAAG
CTGCAACTGTCCAAGGACACCTATGATGACGATCTCGACAACCTCCTGGCCCAGATCGGTGACCAATACG
CCGACCTTTTCCTTGCTGCTAAGAATCTTTCTGACGCCATCCTGCTGTCTGACATTCTCCGCGTGAACAC
TGAAATCACCAAGGCCCCTCTTTCAGCTTCAATGATTAAGCGGTATGATGAGCACCACCAGGACCTGACC
CTGCTTAAGGCACTCGTCCGGCAGCAGCTTCCGGAGAAGTACAAGGAAATCTTCTTTGACCAGTCAAAGA
ATGGATACGCCGGCTACATCGACGGAGGTGCCTCCCAAGAGGAATTTTATAAGTTTATCAAACCTATCCT
TGAGAAGATGGACGGCACCGAAGAGCTCCTCGTGAAACTGAATCGGGAGGATCTGCTGCGGAAGCAGCGC
ACTTTCGACAATGGGAGCATTCCCCACCAGATCCATCTTGGGGAGCTTCACGCCATCCTTCGGCGCCAAG
AGGACTTCTACCCCTTTCTTAAGGACAACAGGGAGAAGATTGAGAAAATTCTCACTTTCCGCATCCCCTA
CTACGTGGGACCCCTCGCCAGAGGAAATAGCCGGTTTGCTTGGATGACCAGAAAGTCAGAAGAAACTATC
ACTCCCTGGAACTTCGAAGAGGTGGTGGACAAGGGAGCCAGCGCTCAGTCATTCATCGAACGGATGACTA
ACTTCGATAAGAACCTCCCCAATGAGAAGGTCCTGCCGAAACATTCCCTGCTCTACGAGTACTTTACCGT
GTACAACGAGCTGACCAAGGTGAAATATGTCACCGAAGGGATGAGGAAGCCCGCATTCCTGTCAGGCGAA
CAAAAGAAGGCAATTGTGGACCTTCTGTTCAAGACCAATAGAAAGGTGACCGTGAAGCAGCTGAAGGAGG
ACTATTTCAAGAAAATTGAATGCTTCGACTCTGTGGAGATTAGCGGGGTCGAAGATCGGTTCAACGCAAG
CCTGGGTACCTACCATGATCTGCTTAAGATCATCAAGGACAAGGATTTTCTGGACAATGAGGAGAACGAG
GACATCCTTGAGGACATTGTCCTGACTCTCACTCTGTTCGAGGACCGGGAAATGATCGAGGAGAGGCTTA
AGACCTACGCCCATCTGTTCGACGATAAAGTGATGAAGCAACTTAAACGGAGAAGATATACCGGATGGGG
ACGCCTTAGCCGCAAACTCATCAACGGAATCCGGGACAAACAGAGCGGAAAGACCATTCTTGATTTCCTT
AAGAGCGACGGATTCGCTAATCGCAACTTCATGCAACTTATCCATGATGATTCCCTGACCTTTAAGGAGG
ACATCCAGAAGGCCCAAGTGTCTGGACAAGGTGACTCACTGCACGAGCATATCGCAAATCTGGCTGGTTC
ACCCGCTATTAAGAAGGGTATTCTCCAGACCGTGAAAGTCGTGGACGAGCTGGTCAAGGTGATGGGTCGC
CATAAACCAGAGAACATTGTCATCGAGATGGCCAGGGAAAACCAGACTACCCAGAAGGGACAGAAGAACA
GCAGGGAGCGGATGAAAAGAATTGAGGAAGGGATTAAGGAGCTCGGGTCACAGATCCTTAAAGAGCACCC
GGTGGAAAACACCCAGCTTCAGAATGAGAAGCTCTATCTGTACTACCTTCAAAATGGACGCGATATGTAT
GTGGACCAAGAGCTTGATATCAACAGGCTCTCAGACTACGACGTGGACGCCATCGTCCCTCAGAGCTTCC
TCAAAGACGACTCAATTGACAATAAGGTGCTGACTCGCTCAGACAAGAACCGGGGAAAGTCAGATAACGT
GCCCTCAGAGGAAGTCGTGAAAAAGATGAAGAACTATTGGCGCCAGCTTCTGAACGCAAAGCTGATCACT
CAGCGGAAGTTCGACAATCTCACTAAGGCTGAGAGGGGCGGACTGAGCGAACTGGACAAAGCAGGATTCA
TTAAACGGCAACTTGTGGAGACTCGGCAGATTACTAAACATGTCGCCCAAATCCTTGACTCACGCATGAA
TACCAAGTACGACGAAAACGACAAACTTATCCGCGAGGTGAAGGTGATTACCCTGAAGTCCAAGCTGGTC
AGCGATTTCAGAAAGGACTTTCAATTCTACAAAGTGCGGGAGATCAATAACTATCATCATGCTCATGACG
CATATCTGAATGCCGTGGTGGGAACCGCCCTGATCAAGAAGTACCCAAAGCTGGAAAGCGAGTTCGTGTA
CGGAGACTACAAGGTCTACGACGTGCGCAAGATGATTGCCAAATCTGAGCAGGAGATCGGAAAGGCCACC
GCAAAGTACTTCTTCTACAGCAACATCATGAATTTCTTCAAGACCGAAATCACCCTTGCAAACGGTGAGA
TCCGGAAGAGGCCGCTCATCGAGACTAATGGGGAGACTGGCGAAATCGTGTGGGACAAGGGCAGAGATTT
CGCTACCGTGCGCAAAGTGCTTTCTATGCCTCAAGTGAACATCGTGAAGAAAACCGAGGTGCAAACCGGA
GGCTTTTCTAAGGAATCAATCCTCCCCAAGCGCAACTCCGACAAGCTCATTGCAAGGAAGAAGGATTGGG
ACCCTAAGAAGTACGGCGGATTCGATTCACCAACTGTGGCTTATTCTGTCCTGGTCGTGGCTAAGGTGGA
AAAAGGAAAGTCTAAGAAGCTCAAGAGCGTGAAGGAACTGCTGGGTATCACCATTATGGAGCGCAGCTCC
TTCGAGAAGAACCCAATTGACTTTCTCGAAGCCAAAGGTTACAAGGAAGTCAAGAAGGACCTTATCATCA
AGCTCCCAAAGTATAGCCTGTTCGAACTGGAGAATGGGCGGAAGCGGATGCTCGCCTCCGCTGGCGAACT
TCAGAAGGGTAATGAGCTGGCTCTCCCCTCCAAGTACGTGAATTTCCTCTACCTTGCAAGCCATTACGAG
AAGCTGAAGGGGAGCCCCGAGGACAACGAGCAAAAGCAACTGTTTGTGGAGCAGCATAAGCATTATCTGG
ACGAGATCATTGAGCAGATTTCCGAGTTTTCTAAACGCGTCATTCTCGCTGATGCCAACCTCGATAAAGT
CCTTAGCGCATACAATAAGCACAGAGACAAACCAATTCGGGAGCAGGCTGAGAATATCATCCACCTGTTC
ACCCTCACCAATCTTGGTGCCCCTGCCGCATTCAAGTACTTCGACACCACCATCGACCGGAAACGCTATA
CCTCCACCAAAGAAGTGCTGGACGCCACCCTCATCCACCAGAGCATCACCGGACTTTACGAAACTCGGAT
TGACCTCTCACAGCTCGGAGGGGATGAGGGAGCTCCCAAGAAAAAGCGCAAGGTAGGTTAATGAGAATTC
CAGCTGAGCGCCGGTCGCTACCATTACCAGTTGGTCTGGTGTCAAAAATAATAATAACCGGGCAGGCCAT
GTCTGCCCGTATTTCGCGTAAGGAAATCCATTATGTACTATTTAAAAAACACAAACTTTTGGATGTTCGG
TTTATTCTTTTTCTTTTACTTTTTTATCATGGGAGCCTACTTCCCGTTTTTCCCGATTTGGCTACATGAC
ATCAACCATATCAGCAAAAGTGATACGGGTATTATTTTTGCCGCTATTTCTCTGTTCTCGCTATTATTCC
AACCGCTGTTTGGTCTGCTTTCTGACAAACTCGGAACTTGTTTATTGCAGCTTATAATGGTTACAAATAA
AGCAATAGCATCACAAATTTCACAAATAAAGCATTTTTTTCACTGCATTCTAGTTGTGGTTTGTCCAAAC
TCATCAATGTATCTTATCATGTCTGGATCGACAAAGTCAAAGCGGCCATCAGATCTGCCGGTCTCCCTAT
AGTGAGTCGTATTAATTTCGATAAGCCAGGTTAACCTGCATTAATGAATCGGCCAACGCGCGGGGAGAGG
CGGTTTGCGTATTGGGCGCTCTTCCGCTTCCTCGCTCACTGACTCGCTGCGCTCGGTCGTTCGGCTGCGG
CGAGCGGTATCAGCTCACTCAAAGGCGGTAATACGGTTATCCACAGAATCAGGGGATAACGCAGGAAAGA
ACATGTGAGCAAAAGGCCAGCAAAAGGCCAGGAACCGTAAAAAGGCCGCGTTGCTGGCGTTTTTCCATAG
GCTCCGCCCCCCTGACGAGCATCACAAAAATCGACGCTCAAGTCAGAGGTGGCGAAACCCGACAGGACTA
TAAAGATACCAGGCGTTTCCCCCTGGAAGCTCCCTCGTGCGCTCTCCTGTTCCGACCCTGCCGCTTACCG
GATACCTGTCCGCCTTTCTCCCTTCGGGAAGCGTGGCGCTTTCTCAATGCTCACGCTGTAGGTATCTCAG
TTCGGTGTAGGTCGTTCGCTCCAAGCTGGGCTGTGTGCACGAACCCCCCGTTCAGCCCGACCGCTGCGCC
TTATCCGGTAACTATCGTCTTGAGTCCAACCCGGTAAGACACGACTTATCGCCACTGGCAGCAGCCACTG
GTAACAGGATTAGCAGAGCGAGGTATGTAGGCGGTGCTACAGAGTTCTTGAAGTGGTGGCCTAACTACGG
CTACACTAGAAGGACAGTATTTGGTATCTGCGCTCTGCTGAAGCCAGTTACCTTCGGAAAAAGAGTTGGT
AGCTCTTGATCCGGCAAACAAACCACCGCTGGTAGCGGTGGTTTTTTTGTTTGCAAGCAGCAGATTACGC
GCAGAAAAAAAGGATCTCAAGAAGATCCTTTGATCTTTTCTACGGGGTCTGACGCTCAGTGGAACGAAAA
CTCACGTTAAGGGATTTTGGTCATGAGATTATCAAAAAGGATCTTCACCTAGATCCTTTTAAATTAAAAA
TGAAGTTTTAAATCAATCTAAAGTATATATGAGTAAACTTGGTCTGACAGTTACCAATGCTTAATCAGTG
AGGCACCTATCTCAGCGATCTGTCTATTTCGTTCATCCATAGTTGCCTGACTCCCCGTCGTGTAGATAAC
TACGATACGGGAGGGCTTACCATCTGGCCCCAGTGCTGCAATGATACCGCGAGACCCACGCTCACCGGCT
CCAGATTTATCAGCAATAAACCAGCCAGCCGGAAGGGCCGAGCGCAGAAGTGGTCCTGCAACTTTATCCG
CCTCCATCCAGTCTATTAATTGTTGCCGGGAAGCTAGAGTAAGTAGTTCGCCAGTTAATAGTTTGCGCAA
CGTTGTTGCCATTGCTACAGGCATCGTGGTGTCACGCTCGTCGTTTGGTATGGCTTCATTCAGCTCCGGT
TCCCAACGATCAAGGCGAGTTACATGATCCCCCATGTTGTGCAAAAAAGCGGTTAGCTCCTTCGGTCCTC
CGATCGTTGTCAGAAGTAAGTTGGCCGCAGTGTTATCACTCATGGTTATGGCAGCACTGCATAATTCTCT
TACTGTCATGCCATCCGTAAGATGCTTTTCTGTGACTGGTGAGTACTCAACCAAGTCATTCTGAGAATAG
TGTATGCGGCGACCGAGTTGCTCTTGCCCGGCGTCAATACGGGATAATACCGCGCCACATAGCAGAACTT
TAAAAGTGCTCATCATTGGAAAACGTTCTTCGGGGCGAAAACTCTCAAGGATCTTACCGCTGTTGAGATC
CAGTTCGATGTAACCCACTCGTGCACCCAACTGATCTTCAGCATCTTTTACTTTCACCAGCGTTTCTGGG
TGAGCAAAAACAGGAAGGCAAAATGCCGCAAAAAAGGGAATAAGGGCGACACGGAAATGTTGAATACTCA
TACTCTTCCTTTTTCAATATTATTGAAGCATTTATCAGGGTTATTGTCTCATGAGCGGATACATATTTGA
ATGTATTTAGAAAAATAAACAAATAGGGGTTCCGCGCACATTTCCCCGAAAAGTGCCACCTGACGTCTAA
GAAACCATTATTATCATGACATTAACCTATAAAAATAGGCGTATCACGAGGCCCTTACGTATTAATTAA
