>Addgene plasmid #59987 | Eef1a-1955/-1>nls::Cas9::nls | addgene partial sequence | sequence record 96759 | SV40pA-R 5'-GAAATTTGTGATGCTATTGC-3'
GTTCCGAGTTTGTCAGAAAGCAGACCAAACAGCGGTTGGAATAATAGCGAGAACAGAGAAATAGCGGCAA
AAATAATACCCGTATCACTTTTGCTGATATGGTTGATGTCATGTAGCCAAATCGGGAAAAACGGGAAGTA
GGCTCCCATGATAAAAAAGTAAAAGAAAAAGAATAAACCGAACATCCAAAAGTTTGTGTTTTTTAAATAG
TACATAATGGATTTCCTTACGCGAAATACGGGCAGACATGGCCTGCCCGGTTATTATTATTTTTGACACC
AGACCAACTGGTAATGGTAGCGACCGGCGCTCAGCTGGAATTCTCATTAACCTACCTTGCGCTTTTTCTT
GGGAGCTCCCTCATCCCCTCCGAGCTGTGAGAGGTCAATCCGAGTTTCGTAAAGTCCGGTGATGCTCTGG
TGGATGAGGGTGGCGTCCAGCACTTCTTTGGTGGAGGTATAGCGTTTCCGGTCGATGGTGGTGTCGAAGT
ACTTGAATGCGGCAGGGGCACCAAGATTGGTGAGGGTGAACAGGTGGATGATATTCTCAGCCTGCTCCCG
AATTGGTTTGTCTCTGTGCTTATTGTATGCGCTAAGGACTTTATCGAGGTTGGCATCAGCGAGAATGACG
CGTTTAGAAAACTCGGAAATCTGCTCAATGATCTCGTCCAGATAATGCTTATGCTGCTCCACAAACAGTT
GCTTTTGCTCGTTGTCCTCGGGGCTCCCCTTCAGCTTCTCGTAATGGCTTGCAAGGTAGAGGAAATTCAC
GTACTTGGAGGGGAGAGCCAGCTCATTACCCTTCTGAAGTTCGCCAGCGGAGGCGAGCATCCGCTTCCG
