>Addgene plasmid #59987 | Eef1a-1955/-1>nls::Cas9::nls | addgene partial sequence | sequence record 97773 | hdCas9-R1 5'-CCTTTCTGAAATCGCTGACC-3'
TCGCGGATAAGTTTGTCGTTTTCGTCGTACTTGGTATTCATGCGTGAGTCAAGGATTTGGGCGACATGTT
TAGTAATCTGCCGAGTCTCCACAAGTTGCCGTTTAATGAATCCTGCTTTGTCCAGTTCGCTCAGTCCGCC
CCTCTCAGCCTTAGTGAGATTGTCGAACTTCCGCTGAGTGATCAGCTTTGCGTTCAGAAGCTGGCGCCAA
TAGTTCTTCATCTTTTTCACGACTTCCTCTGAGGGCACGTTATCTGACTTTCCCCGGTTCTTGTCTGAGC
GAGTCAGCACCTTATTGTCAATTGAGTCGTCTTTGAGGAAGCTCTGAGGGACGATGTGGTCCACGTCGTA
GTCTGAGAGCCTGTTGATATCAAGCTCTTGGTCCACATACATATCGCGTCCATTTTGAAGGTAGTACAGA
TAGAGCTTCTCATTCTGAAGCTGGGTGTTTTCCACCGGGTGCTCTTTAAGGATCTGTGACCCGAGCTCCT
TAATCCCTTCCTCAATTCTTTTCATCCGCTCCCTGCTGTTCTTCTGTCCCTTCTGGGTAGTCTGGTTTTC
CCTGGCCATCTCGATGACAATGTTCTCTGGTTTATGGCGACCCATCACCTTGACCAGCTCGTCCACGACT
TTCACGGTCTGGAGAATACCCTTCTTAATAGCGGGTGAACCAGCCAGATTTGCGATATGCTCGTGCAGTG
AGTCACCTTGTCCAGACACTTGGGCCTTCTGGATGT
