>Addgene plasmid #59987 | Eef1a-1955/-1>nls::Cas9::nls | addgene partial sequence | sequence record 97777 | pBRforEco 5'-AATAGGCGTATCACGAGGC-3'
GCGCGCCGTGACGGGAAAACGATAGTCGTTATAACACGAGTATTCATACACCTCGTGCGAGCTTACGAGC
TACCGTATATGTTACTTTGTGGGCGAATAAAGGTTTTATAAATATAACATTGGTTTTATAAATAAAACAA
CGCCATTTTAAAGTCGGTTACATAATTCTGTAACTAGTTCAAATTGAACGGTAAACGTAAATAAAAACCT
TGACCGTCTTACCCAATTATATAAAAACACTTTGAACGCTTTTTAAGATGGAAGGGTATGGCCATGCCTA
GATAATTCTGTGGACCATCTCACCCCAACCTATTACAGAACGGTCGTAATAATGAAAATGGATACCATTT
TAGGCATATAGACTGGTTCCTCTACTTTCTAGAAACGTAAGCAGTATACACAGAAAAAATGAAGTGTGTT
TCTGTGCAAATTAAACCGTTCTAAATTCATAGCCGACTGAATTTCTAATTAGGTGCTGAATGGCTGACCT
AGATTTATTGTTAAGTTTAGCACCAAATCTGAGCCAGCGATAAGCAGTCTAATTAAATTGGCTGCTGGCG
ATAAAATAGGTCATCCTGAAAAATCGTTTGCGCCTTTATTTAAAAAA
