>Addgene plasmid #59987 | Eef1a-1955/-1>nls::Cas9::nls | addgene partial sequence | sequence record 97781 | dCas9-R3 5'-CGGTCTCCCCTGAATCAAAG-3'
TGCCGGTCGGTGTTCCCGAGCACCTTGAACTTCTTAGAGGGCACCTTGTACTCGTCAGTGATCACGGCCC
ACCCGACGCTATTAGTCCCGATGTCCAGTCCGATAGAATACTTCTTGTCCACTTTCCTCTTCTTTTTGGG
GCTAGCCATGGTTGCGGCCGCTTTGGAAGGTTGGGGTTAACCGAATGCACAGAAATTTGCTGTAAAATAA
GTTTAAGTTATTGTTAAAAAGCCAAAAGGCGTATACAGGGTATACTTGCTAAGCTACCAGAACTACTACA
GTTAACGAACTGAGTTTTTCAGTAATTCAAACGCCTAACCAGTACTAACATACTTAAACTAAGTAAAACC
TAATGATTTCATCTTTCCTAACAATAAAAATTTAACTAATCAAACTATAATTCCTTAGAGATGTACTCAG
ATAAAAGATAGAACCACTCACCAAATTGCCACAGCTCGAAAAGGACAAGTAGACCGCCGACACGTGAGTC
TTTCGTAAGTCTGAACTGAAAAAGG
